>Addgene plasmid #222866 | OgeuIscB AGC RNA | depositor full sequence | sequence record 436394 | Full Sequence
GTTACCAGTGGCTGCTGCCAGTGGCGATAAGTCGTGTCTTACCGGGTTGGACTCAAGACGATAGTTACCG
GATAAGGCGCAGCGGTCGGGCTGAACGGGGGGTTCGTGCACACAGCCCAGCTTGGAGCGAACGACCTACA
CCGAACTGAGATACCTACAGCGTGAGCTATGAGAAAGCGCCACGCTTCCCGAAGGGAGAAAGGCGGACAG
GTATCCGGTAAGCGGCAGGGTCGGAACAGGAGAGCGCACGAGGGAGCTTCCAGGGGGAAACGCCTGGTAT
CTTTATAGTCCTGTCGGGTTTCGCCACCTCTGACTTGAGCGTCGATTTTTGTGATGCTCGTCAGGGGGGC
GGAGCCTATGGAAAAACGCCAGCAACGCGGCCTTTTTACGGTTCCTGGCCTTTTGCTGGCCTTTTGCTCA
CATGTTCTTTCCTGCGTTATCCCCTGATTCTGTGGATAACCGTATTACCGCCTTTGAGTGAGCTGATACC
GCTCGCCGCAGCCGAACGACCGAGCGCAGCGAGTCAGTGAGCGAGGAAGCGGAAGAGCGCCCAATACGCA
AACCGCCTCTCCCCGCGCGTTGGCCGATTCATTAATGCAGCTGGCACGACAGGTTTCCCGACTGGAAAGC
GGGCAGTGAGCGCAACGCAATTAATGTGAGTTAGCTCACTCATTAGGCACCCCAGGCTTTACACTTTATG
CTTCCGGCTCGTATGTTGTGTGGAATTGTGAGCGGATAACAATTTCACACAGGAAACAGCTATGACCATG
ATTACGCCAGAGGGCCTATTTCCCATGATTCCTTCATATTTGCATATACGATACAAGGCTGTTAGAGAGA
TAATTGGAATTAATTTGACTGTAAACACAAAGATATTAGTACAAAATACGTGACGTAGAAAGTAATAATT
TCTTGGGTAGTTTGCAGTTTTAAAATTATGTTTTAAAATGGACTATCATATGCTTACCGTAACTTGAAAG
TATTTCGATTTCTTGGCTTTATATATCTTGTGGAAAGGACGAAACACCGAGCAGCAGCAGCAGCAGCGGC
TCTTCCAACTTTATGGTTGCGACCGTAGGTTGAAAGAGCACAGGCTGAGACATTCGTAAGGCCGAAAGAC
CGGACGCACCCTGGGATTTCCCCAGTCCCCGGAACTGCATAGCGGATGCCAGTTGATGGAGCAATCTATC
AGATAAGCCAGGGGGAACAATCACCTCTCTGTATCAGAGAGAGTTTTACAAAAGGAGGAACGGTTTTTTG
GTACCGAGCTCGAATTCACTGGCCGTCGTTTTACAACGTCGTGACTGGGAAAACCCTGGCGTTACCCAAC
TTAATCGCCTTGCAGCACATCCCCCTTTCGCCAGCTGGCGTAATAGCGAAGAGGCCCGCACCGATCGCCC
TTCCCAACAGTTGCGCAGCCTGAATGGCGAATGGCGCCTGATGCGGTATTTTCTCCTTACGCATCTGTGC
GGTATTTCACACCGCATATGGTGCACTCTCAGTACAATCTGCTCTGATGCCGCATAGTTAAGCCAGCCCC
GACACCCGCCAACACCCGCTGACGCGCCCTGACGGGCTTGTCTGCTCCCGGCATCCGCTTACAGACAAGC
TGTGACCGTCTCCGGGAGCTGCATGTGTCAGAGGTTTTCACCGTCATCACCGAAACGCGCGAGACGAAAG
GGCCTCGTGATACGCCTATTTTTATAGGTTAATGTCATGATAATAATGGTTTCTTAGACGTCAGGTGGCA
CTTTTCGGGGAAATGTGCGCGGAACCCCTATTTGTTTATTTTTCTAAATACATTCAAATATGTATCCGCT
CATGAGACAATAACCCTGATAAATGCTTCAATAATATTGAAAAAGGAAGAGTATGAGTATTCAACATTTC
CGTGTCGCCCTTATTCCCTTTTTTGCGGCATTTTGCCTTCCTGTTTTTGCTCACCCAGAAACGCTGGTGA
AAGTAAAAGATGCTGAAGATCAGTTGGGTGCACGAGTGGGTTACATCGAACTGGATCTCAACAGCGGTAA
GATCCTTGAGAGTTTTCGCCCCGAAGAACGTTTTCCAATGATGAGCACTTTTAAAGTTCTGCTATGTGGC
GCGGTATTATCCCGTATTGACGCCGGGCAAGAGCAACTCGGTCGCCGCATACACTATTCTCAGAATGACT
TGGTTGAGTACTCACCAGTCACAGAAAAGCATCTTACGGATGGCATGACAGTAAGAGAATTATGCAGTGC
TGCCATAACCATGAGTGATAACACTGCGGCCAACTTACTTCTGACAACGATCGGAGGACCGAAGGAGCTA
ACCGCTTTTTTGCACAACATGGGGGATCATGTAACTCGCCTTGATCGTTGGGAACCGGAGCTGAATGAAG
CCATACCAAACGACGAGCGTGACACCACGATGCCTGTAGCAATGGCAACAACGTTGCGCAAACTATTAAC
TGGCGAACTACTTACTCTAGCTTCCCGGCAACAATTAATAGACTGGATGGAGGCGGATAAAGTTGCAGGA
CCACTTCTGCGCTCGGCCCTTCCGGCTGGCTGGTTTATTGCTGATAAATCTGGAGCCGGTGAGCGTGGGT
CTCGCGGTATCATTGCAGCACTGGGGCCAGATGGTAAGCCCTCCCGTATCGTAGTTATCTACACGACGGG
GAGTCAGGCAACTATGGATGAACGAAATAGACAGATCGCTGAGATAGGTGCCTCACTGATTAAGCATTGG
TAACTGTCAGACCAAGTTTACTCATATATACTTTAGATTGATTTAAAACTTCATTTTTAATTTAAAAGGA
TCTAGGTGAAGATCCTTTTTGATAATCTCATGACCAAAATCCCTTAACGTGAGTTTTCGTTCCACTGAGC
GTCAGACCCCGTAGAAAAGATCAAAGGATCTTCTTGAGATCCTTTTTTTCTGCGCGTAATCTGCTGCTTG
CAAACAAAAAAACCACCGCTACCAGCGGTGGTTTGTTTGCCGGATCAAGAGCTACCAACTCTTTTTCCGA
AGGTAACTGGCTTCAGCAGAGCGCAGATACCAAATACTGTTCTTCTAGTGTAGCCGTAGTTAGGCCACCA
CTTCAAGAACTCTGTAGCACCGCCTACATACCTCGCTCTGCTAATCCT
Features (pLannotate 1.2.2; 11 found; start..end, strand, type, name):
    547..639     +  CDS            lacI (fragment): lac repressor; lacI; The lac repressor binds to the lac operator to inhibit transcription in E. coli. This inhibition can be relieved by adding lactose or isopropyl-β-D-thiogalactopyranoside (IPTG).
    652..673     +  protein_bind   CAP binding site: CAP binding activates transcription in the presence of cAMP. E. coli catabolite activator protein
    688..718     +  promoter       lac promoter: promoter for the E. coli lac operon
    726..742     +  protein_bind   lac operator: The lac repressor binds to the lac operator to inhibit transcription in E. coli. This inhibition can be relieved by adding lactose or isopropyl-β-D-thiogalactopyranoside (IPTG). lac repressor encoded by lacI
    780..1020    +  promoter       U6 promoter: RNA polymerase III promoter for human U6 snRNA
   1274..1431    +  CDS            lacZα (fragment): LacZα fragment of β-galactosidase; lacZ fragment
   1437..1536    -  misc_feature   bom (fragment): basis of mobility region from pBR322
   1638..1673    -  CDS            rop (fragment): Rop protein, which maintains plasmids at low copy number; rop
   1768..1872    +  promoter       AmpR promoter: bla
   1873..2733    +  CDS            AmpR: β-lactamase; bla; confers resistance to ampicillin, carbenicillin, and related antibiotics
   2904..364     +  rep_origin     ori (across the origin): high-copy-number ColE1/pMB1/pBR322/pUC origin of replication
