>Addgene plasmid #222866 | OgeuIscB AGC RNA | addgene full sequence | sequence record 449445 | Addgene NGS Result
GCACACAGCCCAGCTTGGAGCGAACGACCTACACCGAACTGAGATACCTACAGCGTGAGCTATGAGAAAG
CGCCACGCTTCCCGAAGGGAGAAAGGCGGACAGGTATCCGGTAAGCGGCAGGGTCGGAACAGGAGAGCGC
ACGAGGGAGCTTCCAGGGGGAAACGCCTGGTATCTTTATAGTCCTGTCGGGTTTCGCCACCTCTGACTTG
AGCGTCGATTTTTGTGATGCTCGTCAGGGGGGCGGAGCCTATGGAAAAACGCCAGCAACGCGGCCTTTTT
ACGGTTCCTGGCCTTTTGCTGGCCTTTTGCTCACATGTTCTTTCCTGCGTTATCCCCTGATTCTGTGGAT
AACCGTATTACCGCCTTTGAGTGAGCTGATACCTCTCGCCGCAGCCGAACGACCGAGCGCAGCGAGTCAG
TGAGCGAGGAAGCGGAAGAGCGCCCAATACGCAAACCGCCTCTCCCCGCGCGTTGGCCGATTCATTAATG
CAGCTGGCACGACAGGTTTCCCGACTGGAAAGCGGGCAGTGAACGCAACGCAATTAATGTGAGTTAGCTC
ACTCATTAGGCACCCCAGGCTTTACACTTTATGCTTCCGGCTCGTATGTTGTGTGGAATTGTGAGCGGAT
AACAATTTCACACAGGAAACAGCTATGACCATGATTACGCCAGAGGGCCTATTTCCCATGATTCCTTCAT
ATTTGCATATACGATACAAGGCTGTTAGAGAGATAATTGGAATTAATTTGACTGTAAACACAAAGATATT
AGTACAAAATACGTGACGTAGAAAGTAATAATTTCTTGGGTAGTTTGCAGTTTTAAAATTATGTTTTAAA
ATGGACTATCATATGCTTACCGTAACTTGAAAGTATTTCGATTTCTTGGCTTTATATATCTTGTGGAAAG
GACGAAACACCGAGCAGCAGCAGCAGCAGCGGCTCTTCCAACTTTATGGTTGCGACCGTAGGTTGAAAGA
GCACAGGCTGAGACATTCGTAAGGCCGAAAGACCGGACGCACCCTGGGATTTCCCCAGTCCCCGGAACTG
CATAGCGGATGCCAGTTGATGGAGCAATCTATCAGATAAGCCAGGGGGAACAATCACCTCTCTGTATCAG
AGAGAGTTTTACAAAAGGAGGAACGGTTTTTTGGTACCGAGCTCGAATTCACTGGCCGTCGTTTTACAAC
GTCGTGACTGGGAAAACCCTGGCGTTACCCAACTTAATCGCCTTGCAGCACATCCCCCTTTCGCCAGCTG
GCGTAATAGCGAAGAGGCCCGCACCGATCGCCCTTCCCAACAGTTGCGCAGCCTGAATGGCGAATGGCGC
CTGATGCGGTATTTTCTCCTTACGCATCTGTGCGGTATTTCACACCGCATATGGTGCACTCTCAGTACAA
TCTGCTCTGATGCCGCATAGTTAAGCCAGCCCCGACACCCGCCAACACCCGCTGACGCGCCCTGACGGGC
TTGTCTGCTCCCGGCATCCGCTTACAGACAAGCTGTGACCGTCTCCGGGAGCTGCATGTGTCAGAGGTTT
TCACCGTCATCACCGAAACGCGCGAGACGAAAGGGCCTCGTGATACGCCTATTTTTATAGGTTAATGTCA
TGATAATAATGGTTTCTTAGACGTCAGGTGGCACTTTTCGGGGAAATGTGCGCGGAACCCCTATTTGTTT
ATTTTTCTAAATACATTCAAATATGTATCCGCTCATGAGACAATAACCCTGATAAATGCTTCAATAATAT
TGAAAAAGGAAGAGTATGAGTATTCAACATTTCCGTGTCGCCCTTATTCCCTTTTTTGCGGCATTTTGCC
TTCCTGTTTTTGCTCACCCAGAAACGCTGGTGAAAGTAAAAGATGCTGAAGATCAGTTGGGTGCACGAGT
GGGTTACATCGAACTGGATCTCAACAGCGGTAAGATCCTTGAGAGTTTTCGCCCCGAAGAACGTTTTCCA
ATGATGAGCACTTTTAAAGTTCTGCTATGTGGCGCGGTATTATCCCGTATTGACGCCGGGCAAGAGCAAC
TCGGTCGCCGCATACACTATTCTCAGAATGACTTGGTTGAGTACTCACCAGTCACAGAAAAGCATCTTAC
GGATGGCATGACAGTAAGAGAATTATGCAGTGCTGCCATAACCATGAGTGATAACACTGCGGCCAACTTA
CTTCTGACAACGATCGGAGGACCGAAGGAGCTAACCGCTTTTTTGCACAACATGGGGGATCATGTAACTC
GCCTTGATCGTTGGGAACCGGAGCTGAATGAAGCCATACCAAACGACGAGCGTGACACCACGATGCCTGT
AGCAATGGCAACAACGTTGCGCAAACTATTAACTGGCGAACTACTTACTCTAGCTTCCCGGCAACAATTA
ATAGACTGGATGGAGGCGGATAAAGTTGCAGGACCACTTCTGCGCTCGGCCCTTCCGGCTGGCTGGTTTA
TTGCTGATAAATCTGGAGCCGGTGAGCGTGGGTCTCGCGGTATCATTGCAGCACTGGGGCCAGATGGTAA
GCCCTCCCGTATCGTAGTTATCTACACGACGGGGAGTCAGGCAACTATGGATGAACGAAATAGACAGATC
GCTGAGATAGGTGCCTCACTGATTAAGCATTGGTAACTGTCAGACCAAGTTTACTCATATATACTTTAGA
TTGATTTAAAACTTCATTTTTAATTTAAAAGGATCTAGGTGAAGATCCTTTTTGATAATCTCATGACCAA
AATCCCTTAACGTGAGTTTTCGTTCCACTGAGCGTCAGACCCCGTAGAAAAGATCAAAGGATCTTCTTGA
GATCCTTTTTTTCTGCGCGTAATCTGCTGCTTGCAAACAAAAAAACCACCGCTACCAGCGGTGGTTTGTT
TGCCGGATCAAGAGCTACCAACTCTTTTTCCGAAGGTAACTGGCTTCAGCAGAGCGCAGATACCAAATAC
TGTTCTTCTAGTGTAGCCGTAGTTAGGCCACCACTTCAAGAACTCTGTAGCACCGCCTACATACCTCGCT
CTGCTAATCCTGTTACCAGTGGCTGCTGCCAGTGGCGATAAGTCGTGTCTTACCGGGTTGGACTCAAGAC
GATAGTTACCGGATAAGGCGCAGCGGTCGGGCTGAACGGGGGGTTCGT
Features (pLannotate 1.2.2; 11 found; start..end, strand, type, name):
    440..532     +  CDS            lacI (fragment): lac repressor; lacI; The lac repressor binds to the lac operator to inhibit transcription in E. coli. This inhibition can be relieved by adding lactose or isopropyl-β-D-thiogalactopyranoside (IPTG).
    545..566     +  protein_bind   CAP binding site: CAP binding activates transcription in the presence of cAMP. E. coli catabolite activator protein
    581..611     +  promoter       lac promoter: promoter for the E. coli lac operon
    619..635     +  protein_bind   lac operator: The lac repressor binds to the lac operator to inhibit transcription in E. coli. This inhibition can be relieved by adding lactose or isopropyl-β-D-thiogalactopyranoside (IPTG). lac repressor encoded by lacI
    673..913     +  promoter       U6 promoter: RNA polymerase III promoter for human U6 snRNA
   1167..1324    +  CDS            lacZα (fragment): LacZα fragment of β-galactosidase; lacZ fragment
   1330..1429    -  misc_feature   bom (fragment): basis of mobility region from pBR322
   1531..1566    -  CDS            rop (fragment): Rop protein, which maintains plasmids at low copy number; rop
   1661..1765    +  promoter       AmpR promoter: bla
   1766..2626    +  CDS            AmpR: β-lactamase; bla; confers resistance to ampicillin, carbenicillin, and related antibiotics
   2797..257     +  rep_origin     ori (across the origin): high-copy-number ColE1/pMB1/pBR322/pUC origin of replication
