[The description below was written by a language model from this plasmid's Addgene catalogue record and pLannotate feature annotations shown in this document.]
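Description:
OgeuIscB AGC RNA is a small (about 3.1 kb) pUC19-based plasmid that expresses a guide RNA for the compact RNA-guided nuclease OgeuIscB in mammalian cells. It is propagated in E. coli as a high-copy plasmid through the ColE1/pUC-type origin and selected with ampicillin via the bla (AmpR) gene and its own promoter. The remaining annotated backbone elements are pUC19 remnants: fragments of lacI, bom and rop, the CAP binding site, lac promoter and lac operator, and a lacZα fragment that now lies downstream of the insert. These have no role in the plasmid's intended function.

The payload is a human U6 promoter, an RNA polymerase III promoter commonly used for small RNAs, placed within the former lacZα region. It drives a roughly 225 bp insert encoding the OgeuIscB omega RNA (ωRNA), the long structured guide used by IscB nucleases, joined to a 19-nucleotide targeting segment made up of AGC repeats, recorded as an (AGC)6 target. The automated annotation does not label the ωRNA itself, but the unannotated gap between the U6 promoter and the lacZα fragment fits the stated insert size. According to the record, the plasmid was made from an earlier ωRNA cloning vector by BbsI digestion and sticky-end ligation of the target sequence. The depositor's sequence and the repository's sequencing result have the same length and the same feature order, differing only in the numbering start point.

The plasmid carries no nuclease gene, so it would have to be paired with a separate OgeuIscB source. The target species is listed as human, and the associated work concerns the development of small Cas9 hybrids using molecular modeling. The record does not name a specific genomic locus for the repeat target.
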