Addgene plasmid #222866: OgeuIscB AGC RNA
Purpose: This plasmid codes for the guide of the OgeuIscB with a AGC target
Depositing lab: Vincent Dion. Depositing organization: Cardiff University. Publication: Developing small Cas9 hybrids using molecular modeling. Mangin A, Dion V, Menzies G. bioRxiv 2023.10.24.563270 10.1101/2023.10.24.563270.
Backbone
  Vector backbone: pUC19
  Vector type: Mammalian Expression, CRISPR
Growth in bacteria
  Bacterial resistance: Ampicillin, 100 μg/mL
  Growth temperature: 37°C
  Growth strain: DH5alpha
  Copy number: High Copy
Gene/Insert
  Gene/Insert name: OgeuIscB omega RNA with a (AGC)6 target sequence
  gRNA/shRNA sequence: GAGCAGCAGCAGCAGCAGC
  Species: H. sapiens (human)
  Insert size (bp): 225
  Promoter: Human U6
  Cloning method: Unknown
Resource information
  A portion of this plasmid was derived from a plasmid made by: The original plasmid is pHS0812 (Addgene #176541). The plasmid was digested with BbsI enzyme and a sticky-end ligation was performed to add a 19bp target sequence.
Terms and licenses: Academic/Nonprofit Terms; Industry Terms
Depositor comments: Please visit https://doi.org/10.1101/2023.10.24.563270 for bioRxiv preprint.
How to cite: OgeuIscB AGC RNA was a gift from Vincent Dion (Addgene plasmid # 222866 ; http://n2t.net/addgene:222866 ; RRID:Addgene_222866)
